>Addgene plasmid #217228 | pCMV-Tc1-1_ST | addgene full sequence | sequence record 444809 | Addgene NGS Result
GACATTGATTATTGACTAGTTATTAATAGTAATCAATTACGGGGTCATTAGTTCATAGCCCATATATGGA
GTTCCGCGTTACATAACTTACGGTAAATGGCCCGCCTGGCTGACCGCCCAACGACCCCCGCCCATTGACG
TCAATAATGACGTATGTTCCCATAGTAACGCCAATAGGGACTTTCCATTGACGTCAATGGGTGGAGTATT
TACGGTAAACTGCCCACTTGGCAGTACATCAAGTGTATCATATGCCAAGTACGCCCCCTATTGACGTCAA
TGACGGTAAATGGCCCGCCTGGCATTATGCCCAGTACATGACCTTATGGGACTTTCCTACTTGGCAGTAC
ATCTACGTATTAGTCATCGCTATTACCATGGTGATGCGGTTTTGGCAGTACATCAATGGGCGTGGATAGC
GGTTTGACTCACGGGGATTTCCAAGTCTCCACCCCATTGACGTCAATGGGAGTTTGTTTTGGCACCAAAA
TCAACGGGACTTTCCAAAATGTCGTAACAACTCCGCCCCATTGACGCAAATGGGCGGTAGGCGTGTACGG
TGGGAGGTCTATATAAGCAGAGCTCTCTGGCTAACTAGAGAACCCACTGCTTACTGGCTTATCGAAATTA
ATACGACTCACTATAGGGAGACCCAAGCTTGGTACCGAGCTCGGATCCACTAGTAACGGCCGCCAGTGTG
CTGGAATTCGCCGCCACCATGTCAGAGCAGATGCGCATTATGCGCAGCAAAGAGCTGCCTGAGGAATTAC
GTGACCGCATCGTGGCACGTCATCGTAGCGGTCAGGGCTATAAAAAAATTAGCGCCGCGCTGAAAGTGCC
TAAAAGCACCGTGGCGAGCATTATCCTGAAATGGAAAACCTTTGGCACCACCCGTACCTTACCTCGTGCG
GGTCGTCCTGCGAAGTTAAGCTATCGCGGTCGTCGTGCGTTAGTTCGCGAAGTGAAGAAGAACCCTAAAA
TTACCGTGGCGGAGCTGCAACGTTGTAGCCGCGAAATGGGTGAAAGCTGCCGCAAAAGCACCATCACCGC
GGCCTTACATCAGAGCGGCCTGTATGGTCGTGTTGCGCGCCGTAAACCTCTGTTAAGCGCCCGCCATATG
AAAGCCCGCATGGAATTTGCGAAGAAACATCTGAAGGACAGCAAAATGGTGCGCAACAAGATTCTGTGGA
GCGATGAAACCAAGATCGAACTGTTTGGCCTGAACAGCAAACGCTATGTGTGGCGCAAACCGGGTACCGC
ACATCACTTAAGCAATACCGTGCCGACCGTTAAACATGGTGGCGGCAGCATCATGTTATGGGGCTGCTTT
AGCGCAGCAGGTACCGGTCGTTTAGTTGCGATTGAGGGCAAAATGAACGCGGCGAAGTATCGCGATATTC
TGGATGAAAACCTGCTGCAGAGCGCGCAGGATTTACGTTTAGGCCGCCGCTTTACCTTTCAGCAGGATAA
CGACCCTAAGCACACCGCGAAGATTACCAAAGAATGGCTGCACAACAACAGCGTGACCGTGCTGGAATGG
CCTAGCCAGAGCCCTGATCTGAACCCTATCGAACACCTGTGGCGCGACTTAAAAATGGCGGTGCATCAGC
GTCTGCCTAGCAATCTGACTGAGCTGGAGCGCATTTGCAAAGAGGAATGGCAGCGCATTCCGAAAAGCCG
CTGCGAAAAACTGGTGGCGAGCTTTCCGAAGCGTCTGATGGCAGTTCTGGACCAAAAAGGCGCGAGCACC
AAATATTGATGAGCGGCCGCTCGAGCATGCATCTAGAGGGCCCTATTCTATAGTGTCACCTAAATGCTAG
AGCTCGCTGATCAGCCTCGACTGTGCCTTCTAGTTGCCAGCCATCTGTTGTTTGCCCCTCCCCCGTGCCT
TCCTTGACCCTGGAAGGTGCCACTCCCACTGTCCTTTCCTAATAAAATGAGGAAATTGCATCGCATTGTC
TGAGTAGGTGTCATTCTATTCTGGGGGGTGGGGTGGGGCAGGACAGCAAGGGGGAGGATTGGGAAGACAA
TAGCAGGCATGCTGGGGATGCGGTGGGCTCTATGGCTTCTGAGGCGGAAAGAACCAGCTGGGGCTCTAGG
GGGTATCCCC
[124 nt withheld, positions 2111-2234]
C
[91 nt withheld, positions 2236-2326]
A
[49 nt withheld, positions 2328-2376]
CCTTTGACGTTGGAGTCCACGTTCTTT
[37 nt withheld, positions 2404-2440]
ACCCTATCTCGGTCTATTCTTTTGATTTATAAGGGATTTTGCCGATTTCGGCCTATTGGTTAAAAAATGA
GCTGATTTAACAAAAATTTAACGCGAATTAATTCTGTGGAATGTGTGTCAGTTAGGGTGTGGAAAGTCCC
CAGGCTCCCCAGCAGGCAGAAGTATGCAAAGCATGCATCTCAATTAGTCAGCAACCAGGTGTGGAAAGTC
CCCAGGCTCCCCAGCAGGCAGAAGTATGCAAAGCATGCATCTCAATTAGTCAGCAACCATAGTCCCGCCC
CTAACTCCGCCCATCCCGCCCCTAACTCCGCCCAGTTCCGCCCATTCTCCGCCCCATGGCTGACTAATTT
TTTTTATTTATGCAGAGGCCGAGGCCGCCTCTGCCTCTGAGCTATTCCAGAAGTAGTGAGGAGGCTTTTT
TGGAGGCCTAGGCTTTTGCAAAAAGCTCCCCGAAATGACCGACCAAGCGACGCCCAACCTGCCATCACGA
GATTTCGATTCCACCGCCGCCTTCTATGAAAGGTTGGGCTTCGGAATCGTTTTCCGGGACGCCGGCTGGA
TGATCCTCCAGCGCGGGGATCTCATGCTGGAGTTCTTCGCCCACCCCAACTTGTTTATTGCAGCTTATAA
TGGTTACAAATAAAGCAATAGCATCACAAATTTCACAAATAAAGCATTTTTTTCACTGCATTCTAGTTGT
GGTTTGTCCAAACTCATCAATGTATCTTATCATGTCTGTATACCGTCGACCTCTAGCTAGAGCTTGGCGT
AATCATGGTCATAGCTGTTTCCTGTGTGAAATTGTTATCCGCTCACAATTCCACACAACATACGAGCCGG
AAGCATAAAGTGTAAAGCCTGGGGTGCCTAATGAGTGAGCTAACTCACATTAATTGCGTTGCGCTCACTG
CCCGCTTTCCAGTCGGGAAACCTGTCGTGCCAGCTGCATTAATGAATCGGCCAACGCGCGGGGAGAGGCG
GTTTGCGTATTGGGCGCTCTTCCGCTTCCTCGCTCACTGACTCGCTGCGCTCGGTCGTTCGGCTGCGGCG
AGCGGTATCAGCTCACTCAAAGGCGGTAATACGGTTATCCACAGAATCAGGGGATAACGCAGGAAAGAAC
ATGTGAGCAAAAGGCCAGCAAAAGGCCAGGAACCGTAAAAAGGCCGCGTTGCTGGCGTTTTTCCATAGGC
TCCGCCCCCCTGACGAGCATCACAAAAATCGACGCTCAAGTCAGAGGTGGCGAAACCCGACAGGACTATA
AAGATACCAGGCGTTTCCCCCTGGAAGCTCCCTCGTGCGCTCTCCTGTTCCGACCCTGCCGCTTACCGGA
TACCTGTCCGCCTTTCTCCCTTCGGGAAGCGTGGCGCTTTCTCATAGCTCACGCTGTAGGTATCTCAGTT
CGGTGTAGGTCGTTCGCTCCAAGCTGGGCTGTGTGCACGAACCCCCCGTTCAGCCCGACCGCTGCGCCTT
ATCCGGTAACTATCGTCTTGAGTCCAACCCGGTAAGACACGACTTATCGCCACTGGCAGCAGCCACTGGT
AACAGGATTAGCAGAGCGAGGTATGTAGGCGGTGCTACAGAGTTCTTGAAGTGGTGGCCTAACTACGGCT
ACACTAGAAGAACAGTATTTGGTATCTGCGCTCTGCTGAAGCCAGTTACCTTCGGAAAAAGAGTTGGTAG
CTCTTGATCCGGCAAACAAACCACCGCTGGTAGCGGTGGTTTTTTTGTTTGCAAGCAGCAGATTACGCGC
AGAAAAAAAGGATCTCAAGAAGATCCTTTGATCTTTTCTACGGGGTCTGACGCTCAGTGGAACGAAAACT
CACGTTAAGGGATTTTGGTCATGAGATTATCAAAAAGGATCTTCACCTAGATCCTTTTAAATTAAAAATG
AAGTTTTAAATCAATCTAAAGTATATATGAGTAAACTTGGTCTGACAGTTACCAATGCTTAATCAGTGAG
GCACCTATCTCAGCGATCTGTCTATTTCGTTCATCCATAGTTGCCTGACTCCCCGTCGTGTAGATAACTA
CGATACGGGAGGGCTTACCATCTGGCCCCAGTGCTGCAATGATACCGCGAGACCCACGCTCACCGGCTCC
AGATTTATCAGCAATAAACCAGCCAGCCGGAAGGGCCGAGCGCAGAAGTGGTCCTGCAACTTTATCCGCC
TCCATCCAGTCTATTAATTGTTGCCGGGAAGCTAGAGTAAGTAGTTCGCCAGTTAATAGTTTGCGCAACG
TTGTTGCCATTGCTACAGGCATCGTGGTGTCACGCTCGTCGTTTGGTATGGCTTCATTCAGCTCCGGTTC
CCAACGATCAAGGCGAGTTACATGATCCCCCATGTTGTGCAAAAAAGCGGTTAGCTCCTTCGGTCCTCCG
ATCGTTGTCAGAAGTAAGTTGGCCGCAGTGTTATCACTCATGGTTATGGCAGCACTGCATAATTCTCTTA
CTGTCATGCCATCCGTAAGATGCTTTTCTGTGACTGGTGAGTACTCAACCAAGTCATTCTGAGAATAGTG
TATGCGGCGACCGAGTTGCTCTTGCCCGGCGTCAATACGGGATAATACCGCGCCACATAGCAGAACTTTA
AAAGTGCTCATCATTGGAAAACGTTCTTCGGGGCGAAAACTCTCAAGGATCTTACCGCTGTTGAGATCCA
GTTCGATGTAACCCACTCGTGCACCCAACTGATCTTCAGCATCTTTTACTTTCACCAGCGTTTCTGGGTG
AGCAAAAACAGGAAGGCAAAATGCCGCAAAAAAGGGAATAAGGGCGACACGGAAATGTTGAATACTCATA
CTCTTCCTTTTTCAATATTATTGAAGCATTTATCAGGGTTATTGTCTCATGAGCGGATACATATTTGAAT
GTATTTAGAAAAATAAACAAATAGGGGTTCCGCGCACATTTCCCCGAAAAGTGCCACCTGACGTCGACGG
ATCGGGAGATCTCCCGATCCCCTATGGTGCACTCTCAGTACAATCTGCTCTGATGCCGCATAGTTAAGCC
AGTATCTGCTCCCTGCTTGTGTGTTGGAGGTCGCTGAGTAGTGCGCGAGCAAAATTTAAGCTACAACAAG
GCAAGGCTTGACCGACAATTGCATGAAGAATCTGCTTAGGGTTAGGCGTTTTGCGCTGCTTCGCGATGTA
CGGGCCAGATATACGCGTT
Features (pLannotate 1.2.2; 19 found; start..end, strand, type, name):
      1..380     +  enhancer       CMV enhancer: human cytomegalovirus immediate early enhancer
    381..584     +  promoter       CMV promoter: human cytomegalovirus (CMV) immediate early promoter
    580..613     +  LTR            5' LTR (truncated) (fragment): truncated 5' long terminal repeat (LTR) from HIV-1
    629..647     +  promoter       T7 promoter: promoter for bacteriophage T7 RNA polymerase
   1797..1815    -  promoter       SP6 promoter: promoter for bacteriophage SP6 RNA polymerase
   1841..2065    +  polyA_signal   bGH poly(A) signal: bovine growth hormone polyadenylation signal
   2069..2090    +  promoter       SV40 promoter (fragment): SV40 enhancer and early promoter
   2111..2539    +  rep_origin     f1 ori (sequence partly withheld): f1 bacteriophage origin of replication; arrow indicates direction of (+) strand synthesis
   2553..2882    +  promoter       SV40 promoter: SV40 enhancer and early promoter
   2895..3053    +  CDS            ble (fragment): BLE_KLEPN - Experimental evidence at protein level: Swiss-Prot protein existence level 1. Binding protein with a strong affinity to the bleomycin family of antibiotics. Binds to CL990; an antimitotic-antibiotic compound. From Klebsiella pneumoniae.
   3048..3169    +  polyA_signal   SV40 poly(A) signal: SV40 polyadenylation signal
   3242..3258    -  protein_bind   lac operator: The lac repressor binds to the lac operator to inhibit transcription in E. coli. This inhibition can be relieved by adding lactose or isopropyl-β-D-thiogalactopyranoside (IPTG). lac repressor encoded by lacI
   3266..3296    -  promoter       lac promoter: promoter for the E. coli lac operon
   3311..3332    -  protein_bind   CAP binding site: CAP binding activates transcription in the presence of cAMP. E. coli catabolite activator protein
   3345..3437    -  CDS            lacI (fragment): lac repressor; lacI; The lac repressor binds to the lac operator to inhibit transcription in E. coli. This inhibition can be relieved by adding lactose or isopropyl-β-D-thiogalactopyranoside (IPTG).
   3620..4208    -  rep_origin     ori: high-copy-number ColE1/pMB1/pBR322/pUC origin of replication
   4379..5239    -  CDS            AmpR: β-lactamase; bla; confers resistance to ampicillin, carbenicillin, and related antibiotics
   5240..5344    -  promoter       AmpR promoter: bla
   5403..5455    -  misc_feature   bom (fragment): basis of mobility region from pBR322
