[The description below was written by a language model from this plasmid's Addgene catalogue record and pLannotate feature annotations shown in this document.]
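Description:
pCMV-Tc1-1_ST is a 5.6 kb mammalian expression plasmid built on a pCMV backbone that produces the Tc1-1_ST transposase, a synthetic coding sequence for a DNA transposase whose name indicates the Tc1 family. It is maintained in E. coli as a high-copy plasmid through a ColE1/pUC-type origin and selected with ampicillin via the β-lactamase gene and its native promoter. An f1 phage origin is also present, along with short remnants of lac regulatory sequences and a fragment of the pBR322 bom region, which are typical carry-overs from the cloning vector lineage.

The expression cassette consists of the human cytomegalovirus immediate early enhancer and promoter, followed by a T7 promoter, an unannotated stretch of a little over 1.1 kb, an antisense SP6 promoter and the bovine growth hormone polyadenylation signal. The feature table does not label the transposase open reading frame, but this unannotated interval between the T7 and SP6 sites is the only position consistent with the recorded insert. The cloning sites used are not recorded. Downstream, an SV40 early promoter drives only a short fragment of a bleomycin-binding (ble) coding sequence ahead of an SV40 poly(A) signal. Because this gene is annotated as partial, the plasmid should not be assumed to offer a functional mammalian selection marker.

The construct serves as the transposase "helper" component for strong transient expression in mammalian cells. It comes from a survey that tested many DNA transposons for activity in human cells and as genome engineering tools. In such work it would typically be co-delivered with a separate donor plasmid carrying the matching transposon ends, although the record does not describe that partner.
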