Addgene plasmid #217228: pCMV-Tc1-1_ST
Purpose: Mammalian expression vector for expression of Tc1-1_ST transposase (CMV promoter)
Depositing lab: Yong E Zhang. Depositing organization: Institute of Zoology, Chinese Academy of Sciences. Publication: Heterologous survey of 130 DNA transposons in human cells highlights their functional divergence and expands the genome engineering toolbox. Zhang T, Tan S, Tang N, Li Y, Zhang C, Sun J, Guo Y, Gao H, Cai Y, Sun W, Wang C, Fu L, Ma H, Wu Y, Hu X, Zhang X, Gee P, Yan W, Zhao Y, Chen Q, Guo B, Wang H, Zhang YE. Cell. 2024 Jul 11;187(14):3741-3760.e30. doi: 10.1016/j.cell.2024.05.007. Epub 2024 Jun 5. PubMed 38843831.
Backbone
  Vector backbone: pCMV
  Vector type: Mammalian Expression
Growth in bacteria
  Bacterial resistance: Ampicillin, 100 μg/mL
  Growth temperature: 37°C
  Growth strain: DH5alpha
  Copy number: High Copy
Gene/Insert
  Gene/Insert name: Tc1-1_ST transposase
  Species: Synthetic
  Cloning method: Restriction Enzyme; 5′ cloning site Unknown (unknown if destroyed); 3′ cloning site Unknown (unknown if destroyed)
Terms and licenses: Academic/Nonprofit Terms; Industry Terms: Not Available to Industry
How to cite: pCMV-Tc1-1_ST was a gift from Yong E Zhang (Addgene plasmid # 217228 ; http://n2t.net/addgene:217228 ; RRID:Addgene_217228)
